Addgene plasmid #35911: pcDNA-Wnt5A
Depositing lab: Marian Waterman. Depositing organization: University of California, Irvine. Publication: A uniform human Wnt expression library reveals a shared secretory pathway and unique signaling activities. Najdi R, Proffitt K, Sprowl S, Kaur S, Yu J, Covey TM, Virshup DM, Waterman ML. Differentiation. 2012 Sep;84(2):203-13. doi: 10.1016/j.diff.2012.06.004. Epub 2012 Jul 9. PubMed 22784633.
Backbone
  Vector backbone: pcDNA3.2/V5-DEST
  Backbone manufacturer: Invitrogen
  Backbone size w/o insert (bp): 7711
  Vector type: Mammalian Expression
Growth in bacteria
  Bacterial resistance: Ampicillin, 100 μg/mL
  Growth temperature: 37°C
  Growth strain: DH5alpha
  Copy number: High Copy
Gene/Insert
  Gene/Insert name: Wnt5A (alt name: Wnt5A)
  Species: H. sapiens (human)
  Insert size (bp): 1149
  Mutation: None
  Entrez Gene: WNT5A (a.k.a. hWNT5A)
  Promoter: CMV
  Cloning method: Restriction Enzyme
  Sequencing primers: 5′ T7-FWD; 3′ V5-Reverse
Terms and licenses: Academic/Nonprofit Terms; Industry Terms: Not Available to Industry
How to cite: pcDNA-Wnt5A was a gift from Marian Waterman (Addgene plasmid # 35911 ; http://n2t.net/addgene:35911 ; RRID:Addgene_35911)
