[The description below was written by a language model from this plasmid's Addgene catalogue record and pLannotate feature annotations shown in this document.]
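Description:
pcDNA-Wnt5A is a mammalian expression plasmid carrying the unmutated human WNT5A coding sequence in the Invitrogen pcDNA3.2/V5-DEST backbone. It was deposited as part of a uniform library of human Wnt expression constructs. The depositor's full sequence is 6,681 nt. This is shorter than the listed empty destination vector (7,711 bp) and is consistent with the Gateway selection cassette having been replaced by the roughly 1.15 kb insert. The plasmid is maintained in E. coli at high copy through a ColE1/pUC-type origin and is selected with ampicillin via the β-lactamase gene. An f1 origin is also present, which can support single-stranded DNA production.

Expression is driven by the human cytomegalovirus immediate-early enhancer and promoter. A T7 promoter lies just downstream and serves as a priming site and for in vitro transcription. The WNT5A open reading frame sits between attB1 and attB2 sites, the signature of a Gateway recombination product, although the catalogue lists the cloning method as restriction enzyme. A V5 epitope tag and the HSV thymidine kinase polyadenylation signal follow attB2. The record does not state whether the insert retains a stop codon, so it is unclear whether the V5 tag is fused to the expressed protein. A separate SV40 early promoter–neomycin phosphotransferase–SV40 poly(A) cassette allows G418 selection of stably transfected mammalian cells. Small annotated fragments (HIV-1 LTR, bGH poly(A), ble, lac elements) appear to be backbone remnants or chance matches, not functional parts.

WNT5A encodes a secreted ligand for Frizzled receptors that can activate or inhibit canonical β-catenin signalling depending on receptor context. The construct suits transient or stable overexpression of WNT5A for studying Wnt secretion and signalling.
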