Features (pLannotate 1.2.2; 23 found; start..end, strand, type, name):
     36..80      -  misc_feature   bom (fragment): basis of mobility region from pBR322
    235..614     +  enhancer       CMV enhancer: human cytomegalovirus immediate early enhancer
    615..818     +  promoter       CMV promoter: human cytomegalovirus (CMV) immediate early promoter
    814..847     +  LTR            5' LTR (truncated) (fragment): truncated 5' long terminal repeat (LTR) from HIV-1
    863..881     +  promoter       T7 promoter: promoter for bacteriophage T7 RNA polymerase
    911..935     +  protein_bind   attB1: mutant version of attB; recombination site for the Gateway® BP reaction BP Clonase™
    956..2095    +  CDS            WNT5A: WNT5A_HUMAN - Experimental evidence at protein level: Swiss-Prot protein existence level 1. Ligand for members of the frizzled family of seven transmembrane receptors. Can activate or inhibit canonical Wnt signaling, depending on receptor context. In the presence of FZD4, activates beta-catenin signaling. In the presence of ROR2, inhibits the canonical Wnt pathway by promoting beta-catenin degradation through a GSK3-independent pathway which involves down-regulation of beta- catenin-induced reporter gene expression (By similarity). Suppression of the canonical pathway allows chondrogenesis to
   2121..2145    -  protein_bind   attB2: mutant version of attB; recombination site for the Gateway® BP reaction BP Clonase™
   2171..2212    +  CDS            V5 tag: epitope tag from simian virus 5
   2296..2344    +  polyA_signal   HSV TK poly(A) signal: herpes simplex virus thymidine kinase polyadenylation signal (Cole and Stacy, 1985)
   2435..2451    -  polyA_signal   bGH poly(A) signal (fragment): bovine growth hormone polyadenylation signal
   2546..2974    +  rep_origin     f1 ori (sequence partly withheld): f1 bacteriophage origin of replication; arrow indicates direction of (+) strand synthesis
   2988..3317    +  promoter       SV40 promoter: SV40 enhancer and early promoter
   3384..4175    +  CDS            neo: KKA2_KLEPN - Also known as kan, nptII. Experimental evidence at protein level: Swiss-Prot protein existence level 1. Resistance to kanamycin, neomycin, paromomycin, ribostamycin, butirosin and gentamicin B. From Klebsiella pneumoniae.
   4201..4359    +  CDS            ble (fragment): BLE_KLEPN - Experimental evidence at protein level: Swiss-Prot protein existence level 1. Binding protein with a strong affinity to the bleomycin family of antibiotics. Binds to CL990; an antimitotic-antibiotic compound. From Klebsiella pneumoniae.
   4354..4475    +  polyA_signal   SV40 poly(A) signal: SV40 polyadenylation signal
   4548..4564    -  protein_bind   lac operator: The lac repressor binds to the lac operator to inhibit transcription in E. coli. This inhibition can be relieved by adding lactose or isopropyl-β-D-thiogalactopyranoside (IPTG). lac repressor encoded by lacI
   4572..4602    -  promoter       lac promoter: promoter for the E. coli lac operon
   4617..4638    -  protein_bind   CAP binding site: CAP binding activates transcription in the presence of cAMP. E. coli catabolite activator protein
   4651..4743    -  CDS            lacI (fragment): lac repressor; lacI; The lac repressor binds to the lac operator to inhibit transcription in E. coli. This inhibition can be relieved by adding lactose or isopropyl-β-D-thiogalactopyranoside (IPTG).
   4926..5514    -  rep_origin     ori: high-copy-number ColE1/pMB1/pBR322/pUC origin of replication
   5685..6545    -  CDS            AmpR: β-lactamase; bla; confers resistance to ampicillin, carbenicillin, and related antibiotics
   6546..6650    -  promoter       AmpR promoter: bla
>Addgene plasmid #35911 | pcDNA-Wnt5A | depositor full sequence | sequence record 44177 | pcDNA-Wnt5A sequence 6681 bps
GACGGATCGGGAGATCTCCCGATCCCCTATGGTCGACTCTCAGTACAATCTGCTCTGATGCCGCATAGTT
AAGCCAGTATCTGCTCCCTGCTTGTGTGTTGGAGGTCGCTGAGTAGTGCGCGAGCAAAATTTAAGCTACA
ACAAGGCAAGGCTTGACCGACAATTGCATGAAGAATCTGCTTAGGGTTAGGCGTTTTGCGCTGCTTCGCG
ATGTACGGGCCAGATATACGCGTTGACATTGATTATTGACTAGTTATTAATAGTAATCAATTACGGGGTC
ATTAGTTCATAGCCCATATATGGAGTTCCGCGTTACATAACTTACGGTAAATGGCCCGCCTGGCTGACCG
CCCAACGACCCCCGCCCATTGACGTCAATAATGACGTATGTTCCCATAGTAACGCCAATAGGGACTTTCC
ATTGACGTCAATGGGTGGACTATTTACGGTAAACTGCCCACTTGGCAGTACATCAAGTGTATCATATGCC
AAGTACGCCCCCTATTGACGTCAATGACGGTAAATGGCCCGCCTGGCATTATGCCCAGTACATGACCTTA
TGGGACTTTCCTACTTGGCAGTACATCTACGTATTAGTCATCGCTATTACCATGGTGATGCGGTTTTGGC
AGTACATCAATGGGCGTGGATAGCGGTTTGACTCACGGGGATTTCCAAGTCTCCACCCCATTGACGTCAA
TGGGAGTTTGTTTTGGCACCAAAATCAACGGGACTTTCCAAAATGTCGTAACAACTCCGCCCCATTGACG
CAAATGGGCGGTAGGCGTGTACGGTGGGAGGTCTATATAAGCAGAGCTCTCTGGCTAACTAGAGAACCCA
CTGCTTACTGGCTTATCGAAATTAATACGACTCACTATAGGGAGACCCAAGCTGGCTAGTTAAGCTATCA
ACAAGTTTGTACAAAAAAGCAGGCTCCGCGGCCGCCCCCTTCACCATGAAGAAGTCCATTGGAATATTAA
GCCCAGGAGTTGCTTTGGGGATGGCTGGAAGTGCAATGTCTTCCAAGTTCTTCCTAGTGGCTTTGGCCAT
ATTTTTCTCCTTCGCCCAGGTTGTAATTGAAGCCAATTCTTGGTGGTCGCTAGGTATGAATAACCCTGTT
CAGATGTCAGAAGTATATATTATAGGAGCACAGCCTCTCTGCAGCCAACTGGCAGGACTTTCTCAAGGAC
AGAAGAAACTGTGCCACTTGTATCAGGACCACATGCAGTACATCGGAGAAGGCGCGAAGACAGGCATCAA
AGAATGCCAGTATCAATTCCGACATCGAAGGTGGAACTGCAGCACTGTGGATAACACCTCTGTTTTTGGC
AGGGTGATGCAGATAGGCAGCCGCGAGACGGCCTTCACATACGCGGTGAGCGCAGCAGGGGTGGTGAACG
CCATGAGCCGGGCGTGCCGCGAGGGCGAGCTGTCCACCTGCGGCTGCAGCCGCGCCGCGCGCCCCAAGGA
CCTGCCGCGGGACTGGCTCTGGGGCGGCTGCGGCGACAACATCGACTATGGCTACCGCTTTGCCAAGGAG
TTCGTGGACGCCCGCGAGCGGGAGCGCATCCACGCCAAGGGCTCCTACGAGAGTGCTCGCATCCTCATGA
ACCTGCACAACAACGAGGCCGGCCGCAGGACGGTGTACAACCTGGCTGATGTGGCCTGCAAGTGCCATGG
GGTGTCCGGCTCATGTAGCCTGAAGACATGCTGGCTGCAGCTGGCAGACTTCCGCAAGGTGGGTGATGCC
CTGAAGGAGAAGTACGACAGCGCGGCGGCCATGCGGCTCAACAGCCGGGGCAAGTTGGTACAGGTCAACA
GCCGCTTCAACTCGCCCACCACACAAGACCTGGTCTACATCGACCCCAGCCCTGACTACTGCGTGCGCAA
TGAGAGCACCGGCTCGCTGGGCACGCAGGGCCGCCTGTGCAACAAGACGTCGGAGGGCATGGATGGCTGC
GAGCTCATGTGCTGCGGCCGTGGCTACGACCAGTTCAAGACCGTGCAGACGGAGCGCTGCCACTGCAAGT
TCCACTGGTGCTGCTACGTCAAGTGCAAGAAGTGCACGGAGATCGTGGACCAGTTTGTGTGCAAGTGAAT
TCTGAAGGGTGGGCGCGCCGACCCAGCTTTCTTGTACAAAGTGGTTGATCTAGAGGGCCCGCGGTTCGAA
GGTAAGCCTATCCCTAACCCTCTCCTCGGTCTCGATTCTACGCGTACCGGTTAGTAATGAGTTTAAACGG
GGGAGGCTAACTGAAACACGGAAGGAGACAATACCGGAAGGAACCCGCGCTATGACGGCAATAAAAAGAC
AGAATAAAACGCACGGGTGTTGGGTCGTTTGTTCATAAACGCGGGGTTCGGTCCCAGGGCTGGCACTCTG
TCGATACCCCACCGAGACCCCATTGGGGCCAATACGCCCGCGTTTCTTCCTTTTCCCCACCCCACCCCCC
AAGTTCGGGTGAAGGCCCAGGGCTCGCAGCCAACGTCGGGGCGGCAGGCCCTGCCATAGCAGATCTGCGC
AGCTGGGGCTCTAGGGGGTATCCCC
[124 nt withheld, positions 2546-2669]
C
[32 nt withheld, positions 2671-2702]
CA
[57 nt withheld, positions 2705-2761]
A
[49 nt withheld, positions 2763-2811]
CCTTTGACGTTGGAGTCCACGTTCTTT
[37 nt withheld, positions 2839-2875]
ACCCTATCTCGGTCTATTCTTTTGATTTATAAGGGATTTTGGGGATTTCGGCCTATTGGTTAAAAAATGA
GCTGATTTAACAAAAATTTAACGCGAATTAATTCTGTGGAATGTGTGTCAGTTAGGGTGTGGAAAGTCCC
CAGGCTCCCCAGCAGGCAGAAGTATGCAAAGCATGCATCTCAATTAGTCAGCAACCAGGTGTGGAAAGTC
CCCAGGCTCCCCAGCAGGCAGAAGTATGCAAAGCATGCATCTCAATTAGTCAGCAACCATAGTCCCGCCC
CTAACTCCGCCCATCCCGCCCCTAACTCCGCCCAGTTCCGCCCATTCTCCGCCCCATGGCTGACTAATTT
TTTTTATTTATGCAGAGGCCGAGGCCGCCTCTGCCTCTGAGCTATTCCAGAAGTAGTGAGGAGGCTTTTT
TGGAGGCCTAGGCTTTTGCAAAAAGCTCCCGGGAGCTTGTATATCCATTTTCGGATCTGATCAAGAGACA
GGATGAGGATCGTTTCGCATGATTGAACAAGATGGATTGCACGCAGGTTCTCCGGCCGCTTGGGTGGAGA
GGCTATTCGGCTATGACTGGGCACAACAGACAATCGGCTGCTCTGATGCCGCCGTGTTCCGGCTGTCAGC
GCAGGGGCGCCCGGTTCTTTTTGTCAAGACCGACCTGTCCGGTGCCCTGAATGAACTGCAGGACGAGGCA
GCGCGGCTATCGTGGCTGGCCACGACGGGCGTTCCTTGCGCAGCTGTGCTCGACGTTGTCACTGAAGCGG
GAAGGGACTGGCTGCTATTGGGCGAAGTGCCGGGGCAGGATCTCCTGTCATCTCACCTTGCTCCTGCCGA
GAAAGTATCCATCATGGCTGATGCAATGCGGCGGCTGCATACGCTTGATCCGGCTACCTGCCCATTCGAC
CACCAAGCGAAACATCGCATCGAGCGAGCACGTACTCGGATGGAAGCCGGTCTTGTCGATCAGGATGATC
TGGACGAAGAGCATCAGGGGCTCGCGCCAGCCGAACTGTTCGCCAGGCTCAAGGCGCGCATGCCCGACGG
CGAGGATCTCGTCGTGACCCATGGCGATGCCTGCTTGCCGAATATCATGGTGGAAAATGGCCGCTTTTCT
GGATTCATCGACTGTGGCCGGCTGGGTGTGGCGGACCGCTATCAGGACATAGCGTTGGCTACCCGTGATA
TTGCTGAAGAGCTTGGCGGCGAATGGGCTGACCGCTTCCTCGTGCTTTACGGTATCGCCGCTCCCGATTC
GCAGCGCATCGCCTTCTATCGCCTTCTTGACGAGTTCTTCTGAGCGGGACTCTGGGGTTCGCGAAATGAC
CGACCAAGCGACGCCCAACCTGCCATCACGAGATTTCGATTCCACCGCCGCCTTCTATGAAAGGTTGGGC
TTCGGAATCGTTTTCCGGGACGCCGGCTGGATGATCCTCCAGCGCGGGGATCTCATGCTGGAGTTCTTCG
CCCACCCCAACTTGTTTATTGCAGCTTATAATGGTTACAAATAAAGCAATAGCATCACAAATTTCACAAA
TAAAGCATTTTTTTCACTGCATTCTAGTTGTGGTTTGTCCAAACTCATCAATGTATCTTATCATGTCTGT
ATACCGTCGACCTCTAGCTAGAGCTTGGCGTAATCATGGTCATAGCTGTTTCCTGTGTGAAATTGTTATC
CGCTCACAATTCCACACAACATACGAGCCGGAAGCATAAAGTGTAAAGCCTGGGGTGCCTAATGAGTGAG
CTAACTCACATTAATTGCGTTGCGCTCACTGCCCGCTTTCCAGTCGGGAAACCTGTCGTGCCAGCTGCAT
TAATGAATCGGCCAACGCGCGGGGAGAGGCGGTTTGCGTATTGGGCGCTCTTCCGCTTCCTCGCTCACTG
ACTCGCTGCGCTCGGTCGTTCGGCTGCGGCGAGCGGTATCAGCTCACTCAAAGGCGGTAATACGGTTATC
CACAGAATCAGGGGATAACGCAGGAAAGAACATGTGAGCAAAAGGCCAGCAAAAGGCCAGGAACCGTAAA
AAGGCCGCGTTGCTGGCGTTTTTCCATAGGCTCCGCCCCCCTGACGAGCATCACAAAAATCGACGCTCAA
GTCAGAGGTGGCGAAACCCGACAGGACTATAAAGATACCAGGCGTTTCCCCCTGGAAGCTCCCTCGTGCG
CTCTCCTGTTCCGACCCTGCCGCTTACCGGATACCTGTCCGCCTTTCTCCCTTCGGGAAGCGTGGCGCTT
TCTCAATGCTCACGCTGTAGGTATCTCAGTTCGGTGTAGGTCGTTCGCTCCAAGCTGGGCTGTGTGCACG
AACCCCCCGTTCAGCCCGACCGCTGCGCCTTATCCGGTAACTATCGTCTTGAGTCCAACCCGGTAAGACA
CGACTTATCGCCACTGGCAGCAGCCACTGGTAACAGGATTAGCAGAGCGAGGTATGTAGGCGGTGCTACA
GAGTTCTTGAAGTGGTGGCCTAACTACGGCTACACTAGAAGGACAGTATTTGGTATCTGCGCTCTGCTGA
AGCCAGTTACCTTCGGAAAAAGAGTTGGTAGCTCTTGATCCGGCAAACAAACCACCGCTGGTAGCGGTGG
TTTTTTTGTTTGCAAGCAGCAGATTACGCGCAGAAAAAAAGGATCTCAAGAAGATCCTTTGATCTTTTCT
ACGGGGTCTGACGCTCAGTGGAACGAAAACTCACGTTAAGGGATTTTGGTCATGAGATTATCAAAAAGGA
TCTTCACCTAGATCCTTTTAAATTAAAAATGAAGTTTTAAATCAATCTAAAGTATATATGAGTAAACTTG
GTCTGACAGTTACCAATGCTTAATCAGTGAGGCACCTATCTCAGCGATCTGTCTATTTCGTTCATCCATA
GTTGCCTGACTCCCCGTCGTGTAGATAACTACGATACGGGAGGGCTTACCATCTGGCCCCAGTGCTGCAA
TGATACCGCGAGACCCACGCTCACCGGCTCCAGATTTATCAGCAATAAACCAGCCAGCCGGAAGGGCCGA
GCGCAGAAGTGGTCCTGCAACTTTATCCGCCTCCATCCAGTCTATTAATTGTTGCCGGGAAGCTAGAGTA
AGTAGTTCGCCAGTTAATAGTTTGCGCAACGTTGTTGCCATTGCTACAGGCATCGTGGTGTCACGCTCGT
CGTTTGGTATGGCTTCATTCAGCTCCGGTTCCCAACGATCAAGGCGAGTTACATGATCCCCCATGTTGTG
CAAAAAAGCGGTTAGCTCCTTCGGTCCTCCGATCGTTGTCAGAAGTAAGTTGGCCGCAGTGTTATCACTC
ATGGTTATGGCAGCACTGCATAATTCTCTTACTGTCATGCCATCCGTAAGATGCTTTTCTGTGACTGGTG
AGTACTCAACCAAGTCATTCTGAGAATAGTGTATGCGGCGACCGAGTTGCTCTTGCCCGGCGTCAATACG
GGATAATACCGCGCCACATAGCAGAACTTTAAAAGTGCTCATCATTGGAAAACGTTCTTCGGGGCGAAAA
CTCTCAAGGATCTTACCGCTGTTGAGATCCAGTTCGATGTAACCCACTCGTGCACCCAACTGATCTTCAG
CATCTTTTACTTTCACCAGCGTTTCTGGGTGAGCAAAAACAGGAAGGCAAAATGCCGCAAAAAAGGGAAT
AAGGGCGACACGGAAATGTTGAATACTCATACTCTTCCTTTTTCAATATTATTGAAGCATTTATCAGGGT
TATTGTCTCATGAGCGGATACATATTTGAATGTATTTAGAAAAATAAACAAATAGGGGTTCCGCGCACAT
TTCCCCGAAAAGTGCCACCTGACGTC
