>Addgene plasmid #35911 | pcDNA-Wnt5A | addgene partial sequence | sequence record 57128 | TK-pA-R  5'-ttgtctccttccgtgtttca-3'
TCTACCGGTACGCGTAGAATCGAGACCGAGGAGAGGGTTAGGGATAGGCTTACCTTCGAACCGCGGGCCC
TCTAGATCAACCACTTTGTACAAGAAAGCTGGGTCGGCGCGCCCACCCTTCAGAATTCACTTGCACACAA
ACTGGTCCACGATCTCCGTGCACTTCTTGCACTTGACGTAGCAGCACCAGTGGAACTTGCAGTGGCAGCG
CTCCGTCTGCACGGTCTTGAACTGGTCGTAGCCACGGCCGCAGCACATGAGCTCGCAGCCATCCATGCCC
TCCGACGTCTTGTTGCACAGGCGGCCCTGCGTGCCCAGCGAGCCGGTGCTCTCATTGCGCACGCAGTAGT
CAGGGCTGGGGTCGATGTAGACCAGGTCTTGTGTGGTGGGCGAGTTGAAGCGGCTGTTGACCTGTACCAA
CTTGCCCCGGCTGTTGAGCCGCATGGCCGCCGCGCTGTCGTACTTCTCCTTCAGGGCATCACCCACCTTG
CGGAAGTCTGCCAGCTGCAGCCAGCATGTCTTCAGGCTACATGAGCCGGACACCCCATGGCACTTGCAGG
CCACATCAGCCAGGTTGTACACCGTCCTGCGGCCGGCCTCGTTGTTGTGCAGGTTCATGAGGATGCGAGC
ACTCTCGTAGGAGCCCTTGGCGTGGATGCGCTCCCGCTCGCGGGCGTCCACGAACTCCTTGGCAAAGCGG
TAGCCATAGTCGATGTTGTCGCCGCAGCCGCCCCAGAGCCAGTCCCGCGGCAGGTCCTTGGGGCGCGCGG
CGCGGCTGCAGCCGCAGGTGGACAGCTCGCCCTCGCGGCACGCCCGGCTCATGGCGTTCACCACCCCTGC
TGCGCTCACCGCGTATGTGAAGGCCGTCTCGCGGCTGCCTATCTGCATCACCCTGCCAAA
